>Addgene plasmid #159547 | R989-X27-566: His6-MBP-tev-G-Hs.KRAS4b(1-188) G12C | addgene full sequence | sequence record 313410 | Addgene NGS Result
TTAATACGACTCACTATAGGGGAATTGTGAGCGGATAACAATTCCCCTCTAGAAATAATTTTGTTTAACT
TTAAGAAGGAGATATACATATGAGATCCCATCACCATCACCATCACGGCAAAATCGAAGAAGGTAAACTG
GTAATCTGGATTAACGGCGATAAAGGCTATAACGGTCTCGCTGAAGTCGGTAAGAAATTCGAGAAAGATA
CCGGAATTAAAGTCACCGTTGAGCATCCGGATAAACTGGAAGAGAAATTCCCACAGGTTGCGGCAACTGG
CGATGGCCCTGACATTATCTTCTGGGCACACGACCGCTTTGGTGGCTACGCTCAATCTGGCCTGTTGGCT
GAAATCACCCCGGACAAAGCGTTCCAGGACAAGCTGTATCCGTTTACCTGGGATGCCGTACGTTACAACG
GCAAGCTGATTGCTTACCCGATCGCTGTTGAAGCGTTATCGCTGATTTATAACAAAGATCTGCTGCCGAA
CCCGCCAAAAACCTGGGAAGAGATCCCGGCGCTGGATAAAGAACTGAAAGCGAAAGGTAAGAGCGCGCTG
ATGTTCAACCTGCAAGAACCGTACTTCACCTGGCCGCTGATTGCTGCTGACGGGGGTTATGCGTTCAAGT
ATGAAAACGGCAAGTACGACATTAAAGACGTGGGCGTGGATAACGCTGGCGCGAAAGCGGGTCTGACCTT
CCTGGTTGACCTGATTAAAAACAAACACATGAATGCAGACACCGATTACTCCATCGCAGAAGCTGCCTTT
AATAAAGGCGAAACAGCGATGACCATCAACGGCCCGTGGGCATGGTCCAACATCGACACCAGCAAAGTGA
ATTATGGTGTAACGGTACTGCCGACCTTCAAGGGTCAACCATCCAAACCGTTCGTTGGCGTGCTGAGCGC
AGGTATTAACGCCGCCAGTCCGAACAAAGAGCTGGCAAAAGAGTTCCTCGAAAACTATCTGCTGACTGAT
GAAGGTCTGGAAGCGGTTAATAAAGACAAACCGCTGGGTGCCGTAGCGCTGAAGTCTTACGAGGAAGAGT
TGGCGAAAGATCCACGTATTGCCGCCACCATGGAAAACGCCCAGAAAGGTGAAATCATGCCGAACATCCC
GCAGATGTCCGCTTTCTGGTATGCCGTGCGTACTGCGGTGATCAACGCCGCCAGCGGTCGTCAGACTGTC
GATGAAGCCCTGAAAGACGCGCAGACTAATTCGGGATCTGATATCACAAGTTTGTACAAAAAAGTTGGCG
AAAACCTGTACTTCCAAGGCATGACTGAATATAAACTTGTGGTAGTTGGAGCTTGTGGCGTAGGCAAGAG
TGCCTTGACGATACAGCTAATTCAGAATCATTTTGTGGACGAATATGATCCAACAATAGAGGATTCCTAC
AGGAAGCAAGTAGTAATTGATGGAGAAACCTGTCTCTTGGATATTCTCGACACAGCAGGTCAAGAGGAGT
ACAGTGCAATGAGGGACCAGTACATGAGGACTGGGGAGGGCTTTCTTTGTGTATTTGCCATAAATAATAC
TAAATCATTTGAAGATATTCACCATTATAGAGAACAAATTAAAAGAGTTAAGGACTCTGAAGATGTACCT
ATGGTCCTAGTAGGAAATAAATGTGATTTGCCTTCTAGAACAGTAGACACAAAACAGGCTCAGGACTTAG
CAAGAAGTTATGGAATTCCTTTTATTGAAACATCAGCAAAGACAAGACAGGGTGTTGATGATGCCTTCTA
TACATTAGTTCGAGAAATTCGAAAACATAAAGAAAAGATGAGCAAAGATGGTAAAAAGAAGAAAAAGAAG
TCAAAGACAAAGTGTGTAATTATGTAATCAACTTTCTTGTACAAAGTGGTGATATCGCTAGCTAGATAGC
TAGAAGCTTGCGGCCGCACAGCTGTATACACGTGCAAGCCAGCCAGAACTCGCTCCTGAAGACCCAGAGG
ATCTCGAGCACCACCACCACCACCACTAATGTTAATTAAGTTGGGCGTTCCTAGGCTGATAAAACAGAAT
TTGCCTGGCGGCAGTAGCGCGGTGGTCCCACCTGACCCCATGCCGAACTCAGAAGTGAAACGCCGTAGCG
CCGATGGTAGTGTGGGGTCTCCCCATGCGAGAGTAGGGAACTGCCAGGCATCAAATAAAACGAAAGGCTC
AGTCGAAAGACTGGGCCTTTCGTTTTATCTGTTGTTTGTCGGTGAACGCTCTCCTGAGTAGGACAAATCC
GCCGGGAGCGGATTTGAACGTTGCGAAGCAACGGCCCGGAGGGTGGCGGGCAGGACGCCCGCCATAAACT
GCCAGGCATCAAATTAAGCAGAAGGCCATCCTGACGGATGGCCTTTTTGCGTTTCTACAAACTCTTTTGT
TTATTTTTCTAAATACATTCAAATATGTATCCGCTGAGCAATAACTAGCATAACCCCTTGGGGCCTCTAA
ACGGGTCTTGAGGGGTTTTTTGCTGAAAGGAGGAACTATATCCGGATTGGCGAATGGG
[124 nt withheld, positions 2509-2632]
C
[91 nt withheld, positions 2634-2724]
A
[49 nt withheld, positions 2726-2774]
CCTTTGACGTTGGAGTCCACGTTCTTT
[37 nt withheld, positions 2802-2838]
ACCCTATCTCGGTCTATTCTTTTGATTTATAAGGGATTTTGCCGATTTCGGCCTATTGGTTAAAAAATGA
GCTGATTTAACAAAAATTTAACGCGAATTTTAACAAAATATTAACGTTTACAATTTCTGGCGGCACGATG
GCATGAGATTATCAAAAAGGATCTTCACCTAGATCCTTTTAAATTAAAAATGAAGTTTTAAATCAATCTA
AAGTATATATGAGTAAACTTGGTCTGACAGTTACCAATGCTTAATCAGTGAGGCACCTATCTCAGCGATC
TGTCTATTTCGTTCATCCATAGTTGCCTGACTCCCCGTCGTGTAGATAACTACGATACGGGAGGGCTTAC
CATCTGGCCCCAGTGCTGCAATGATACCGCGAGACCCACGCTCACCGGCTCCAGATTTATCAGCAATAAA
CCAGCCAGCCGGAAGGGCCGAGCGCAGAAGTGGTCCTGCAACTTTATCCGCCTCCATCCAGTCTATTAAT
TGTTGCCGGGAAGCTAGAGTAAGTAGTTCGCCAGTTAATAGTTTGCGCAACGTTGTTGCCATTGCTACAG
GCATCGTGGTGTCACGCTCGTCGTTTGGTATGGCTTCATTCAGCTCCGGTTCCCAACGATCAAGGCGAGT
TACATGATCCCCCATGTTGTGCAAAAAAGCGGTTAGCTCCTTCGGTCCTCCGATCGTTGTCAGAAGTAAG
TTGGCCGCAGTGTTATCACTCATGGTTATGGCAGCACTGCATAATTCTCTTACTGTCATGCCATCCGTAA
GATGCTTTTCTGTGACTGGTGAGTACTCAACCAAGTCATTCTGAGAATAGTGTATGCGGCGACCGAGTTG
CTCTTGCCCGGCGTCAATACGGGATAATACCGCGCCACATAGCAGAACTTTAAAAGTGCTCATCATTGGA
AAACGTTCTTCGGGGCGAAAACTCTCAAGGATCTTACCGCTGTTGAGATCCAGTTCGATGTAACCCACTC
GTGCACCCAACTGATCTTCAGCATCTTTTACTTTCACCAGCGTTTCTGGGTGAGCAAAAACAGGAAGGCA
AAATGCCGCAAAAAAGGGAATAAGGGCGACACGGAAATGTTGAATACTCATACTCTTCCTTTTTCAATCA
TGATTGAAGCATTTATCAGGGTTATTGTCTCATGAGCGGATACATATTTGAATGTATTTAGAAAAATAAA
CAAATAGGTCATGACCAAAATCCCTTAACGTGAGTTTTCGTTCCACTGAGCGTCAGACCCCGTAGAAAAG
ATCAAAGGATCTTCTTGAGATCCTTTTTTTCTGCGCGTAATCTGCTGCTTGCAAACAAAAAAACCACCGC
TACCAGCGGTGGTTTGTTTGCCGGATCAAGAGCTACCAACTCTTTTTCCGAAGGTAACTGGCTTCAGCAG
AGCGCAGATACCAAATACTGTCCTTCTAGTGTAGCCGTAGTTAGGCCACCACTTCAAGAACTCTGTAGCA
CCGCCTACATACCTCGCTCTGCTAATCCTGTTACCAGTGGCTGCTGCCAGTGGCGATAAGTCGTGTCTTA
CCGGGTTGGACTCAAGACGATAGTTACCGGATAAGGCGCAGCGGTCGGGCTGAACGGGGGGTTCGTGCAC
ACAGCCCAGCTTGGAGCGAACGACCTACACCGAACTGAGATACCTACAGCGTGAGCTATGAGAAAGCGCC
ACGCTTCCCGAAGGGAGAAAGGCGGACAGGTATCCGGTAAGCGGCAGGGTCGGAACAGGAGAGCGCACGA
GGGAGCTTCCAGGGGGAAACGCCTGGTATCTTTATAGTCCTGTCGGGTTTCGCCACCTCTGACTTGAGCG
TCGATTTTTGTGATGCTCGTCAGGGGGGCGGAGCCTATGGAAAAACGCCAGCAACGCGGCCTTTTTACGG
TTCCTGGCCTTTTGCTGGCCTTTTGCTCACATGTTCTTTCCTGCGTTATCCCCTGATTCTGTGGATAACC
GTATTACCGCCTTTGAGTGAGCTGATACCGCTCGCCGCAGCCGAACGACCGAGCGCAGCGAGTCAGTGAG
CGAGGAAGCGGAAGAGCGCCTGATGCGGTATTTTCTCCTTACGCATCTGTGCGGTATTTCACACCGCAAT
GGTGCACTCTCAGTACAATCTGCTCTGATGCCGCATAGTTAAGCCAGTATACACTCCGCTATCGCTACGT
GACTGGGTCATGGCTGCGCCCCGACACCCGCCAACACCCGCTGACGCGCCCTGACGGGCTTGTCTGCTCC
CGGCATCCGCTTACAGACAAGCTGTGACCGTCTCCGGGAGCTGCATGTGTCAGAGGTTTTCACCGTCATC
ACCGAAACGCGCGAGGCAGCTGCGGTAAAGCTCATCAGCGTGGTCGTGAAGCGATTCACAGATGTCTGCC
TGTTCATCCGCGTCCAGCTCGTTGAGTTTCTCCAGAAGCGTTAATGTCTGGCTTCTGATAAAGCGGGCCA
TGTTAAGGGCGGTTTTTTCCTGTTTGGTCACTGATGCCTCCGTGTAAGGGGGATTTCTGTTCATGGGGGT
AATGATACCGATGAAACGAGAGAGGATGCTCACGATACGGGTTACTGATGATGAACATGCCCGGTTACTG
GAACGTTGTGAGGGTAAACAACTGGCGGTATGGATGCGGCGGGACCAGAGAAAAATCACTCAGGGTCAAT
GCCAGCGCTTCGTTAATACAGATGTAGGTGTTCCACAGGGTAGCCAGCAGCATCCTGCGATGCAGATCCG
GAACATAATGGTGCAGGGCGCTGACTTCCGCGTTTCCAGACTTTACGAAACACGGAAACCGAAGACCATT
CATGTTGTTGCTCAGGTCGCAGACGTTTTGCAGCAGCAGTCGCTTCACGTTCGCTCGCGTATCGGTGATT
CATTCTGCTAACCAGTAAGGCAACCCCGCCAGCCTAGCCGGGTCCTCAACGACAGGAGCACGATCATGCT
AGTCATGCCCCGCGCCCACCGGAAGGAGCTGACTGGGTTGAAGGCTCTCAAGGGCATCGGTCGAGATCCC
GGTGCCTAATGAGTGAGCTAACTTACATTAATTGCGTTGCGCTCACTGCCCGCTTTCCAGTCGGGAAACC
TGTCGTGCCAGCTGCATTAATGAATCGGCCAACGCGCGGGGAGAGGCGGTTTGCGTATTGGGCGCCAGGG
TGGTTTTTCTTTTCACCAGTGAGACGGGCAACAGCTGATTGCCCTTCACCGCCTGGCCCTGAGAGAGTTG
CAGCAAGCGGTCCACGCTGGTTTGCCCCAGCAGGCGAAAATCCTGTTTGATGGTGGTTAACGGCGGGATA
TAACATGAGCTGTCTTCGGTATCGTCGTATCCCACTACCGAGATGTCCGCACCAACGCGCAGCCCGGACT
CGGTAATGGCGCGCATTGCGCCCAGCGCCATCTGATCGTTGGCAACCAGCATCGCAGTGGGAACGATGCC
CTCATTCAGCATTTGCATGGTTTGTTGAAAACCGGACATGGCACTCCAGTCGCCTTCCCGTTCCGCTATC
GGCTGAATTTGATTGCGAGTGAGATATTTATGCCAGCCAGCCAGACGCAGACGCGCCGAGACAGAACTTA
ATGGGCCCGCTAACAGCGCGATTTGCTGGTGACCCAATGCGACCAGATGCTCCACGCCCAGTCGCGTACC
GTCTTCATGGGAGAAAATAATACTGTTGATGGGTGTCTGGTCAGAGACATCAAGAAATAACGCCGGAACA
TTAGTGCAGGCAGCTTCCACAGCAATGGCATCCTGGTCATCCAGCGGATAGTTAATGATCAGCCCACTGA
CGCGTTGCGCGAGAAGATTGTGCACCGCCGCTTTACAGGCTTCGACGCCGCTTCGTTCTACCATCGACAC
CACCACGCTGGCACCCAGTTGATCGGCGCGAGATTTAATCGCCGCGACAATTTGCGACGGCGCGTGCAGG
GCCAGACTGGAGGTGGCAACGCCAATCAGCAACGACTGTTTGCCCGCCAGTTGTTGTGCCACGCGGTTGG
GAATGTAATTCAGCTCCGCCATCGCCGCTTCCACTTTTTCCCGCGTTTTCGCAGAAACGTGGCTGGCCTG
GTTCACCACGCGGGAAACGGTCTGATAAGAGACACCGGCATACTCTGCGACATCGTATAACGTTACTGGT
TTCACATTCACCACCCTGAATTGACTCTCTTCCGGGCGCTATCATGCCATACCGCGAAAGGTTTTGCGCC
ATTCGATGGTGTCCGGGATCTCGACGCTCTCCCTTATGCGACTCCTGCATTAGGAAGCAGCCCAGTAGTA
GGTTGAGGCCGTTGAGCACCGCCGCCGCAAGGAATGGTGCATGCAAGGAGATGGCGCCCAACAGTCCCCC
GGCCACGGGGCCTGCCACCATACCCACGCCGAAACAAGCGCTCATGAGCCCGAAGTGGCGAGCCCGATCT
TCCCCATCGGTGATGTCGGCGATATAGGCGCCAGCAACCGCACCTGTGGCGCCGGTGATGCCGGCCACGA
TGCGTCCGGCGTAGAGGATCGAGATCGATCTCGATCCCGCGAAA
Features (pLannotate 1.2.2; 27 found; start..end, strand, type, name):
      2..20      +  promoter       T7 promoter: promoter for bacteriophage T7 RNA polymerase
     21..45      +  protein_bind   lac operator: The lac repressor binds to the lac operator to inhibit transcription in E. coli. This inhibition can be relieved by adding lactose or isopropyl-β-D-thiogalactopyranoside (IPTG). lac repressor encoded by lacI
     60..82      +  RBS            RBS: efficient ribosome binding site from bacteriophage T7 gene 10 (Olins and Rangwala, 1989)
     99..116     +  CDS            7xHis (fragment): 6xHis affinity tag
    120..1217    +  CDS            MBP: maltose binding protein from E. coli; malE (mutated); This version of the gene does not encode a signal sequence, so MBP will remain in the cytosol.
   1237..1254    +  protein_bind   attB1 (fragment): mutant version of attB; core recombination site for the Gateway® BP reaction BP Clonase™
   1260..1276    +  CDS            TEV site (fragment): tobacco etch virus (TEV) protease recognition and cleavage site
   1281..1847    +  CDS            K-Ras: human small GTPase proto-oncoprotein
   1852..1869    -  protein_bind   attB2 (fragment): mutant version of attB; core recombination site for the Gateway® BP reaction BP Clonase™
   1969..1986    +  CDS            9xHis (fragment): 9xHis affinity tag
   2033..2148    +  ncRNA          5S rRNA: Accession: RF00001 - 5S ribosomal RNA
   2152..2238    +  terminator     rrnB T1 terminator: Escherichia coli rrnB; transcription terminator T1 from the E. coli rrnB gene
   2330..2357    +  terminator     rrnB T2 terminator: transcription terminator T2 from the E. coli rrnB gene
   2376..2415    +  promoter       AmpR promoter (fragment): bla
   2425..2472    +  terminator     T7 terminator: transcription terminator for bacteriophage T7 RNA polymerase
   2509..2964    +  rep_origin     f1 ori (sequence partly withheld): f1 bacteriophage origin of replication; arrow indicates direction of (+) strand synthesis
   3079..3939    -  CDS            AmpR: β-lactamase; bla; confers resistance to ampicillin, carbenicillin, and related antibiotics
   3940..4032    -  promoter       AmpR promoter: bla
   4113..4701    +  rep_origin     ori: high-copy-number ColE1/pMB1/pBR322/pUC origin of replication
   4887..5026    -  misc_feature   bom: basis of mobility region from pBR322
   5128..5319    -  CDS            rop: Rop protein, which maintains plasmids at low copy number; rop
   5336..5716    +  CDS            YPB1_ECOLX: Protein predicted: Swiss-Prot protein existence level 4. From Escherichia coli.
   5778..5842    -  CDS            TcR (fragment): tetracycline efflux protein; tet; confers resistance to tetracycline
   5857..5878    -  protein_bind   CAP binding site: CAP binding activates transcription in the presence of cAMP. E. coli catabolite activator protein
   5891..6973    -  CDS            lacI: lac repressor; lacI; The lac repressor binds to the lac operator to inhibit transcription in E. coli. This inhibition can be relieved by adding lactose or isopropyl-β-D-thiogalactopyranoside (IPTG).
   6974..7051    -  promoter       lacI promoter: lacI
   7059..7338    -  CDS            TcR (fragment): tetracycline efflux protein; tet; confers resistance to tetracycline
