[The description below was written by a language model from this plasmid's Addgene catalogue record and pLannotate feature annotations shown in this document.]
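Description:
R989-X27-566 is a bacterial expression plasmid built on the pDest-566 Gateway destination backbone for producing a tagged form of human KRAS4b carrying the oncogenic G12C substitution in E. coli. It is a 7,362 nt plasmid selected with ampicillin through the bla (AmpR) gene. It replicates from a ColE1/pBR322-type origin that is accompanied by the rop gene and the bom region, consistent with the low copy number listed in the catalogue. An f1 origin is also present, and short tetracycline-resistance fragments remain as nonfunctional remnants of the pBR322-derived lineage.

Expression is driven by a T7 promoter followed by a lac operator and the phage T7 gene 10 ribosome binding site. A lacI gene carried on the plasmid supplies repressor, so transcription is held off until induction with IPTG in a host that provides T7 RNA polymerase. The open reading frame begins with a His6 tag and a cytosolic maltose binding protein lacking its signal sequence. It continues through the attB1 scar left by Gateway recombination and a TEV protease site before reaching KRAS4b residues 1–188, with attB2 following the insert. The MBP partner generally aids solubility, the His6 tag allows metal-affinity purification, and TEV cleavage removes both; the "G" in the construct name suggests a glycine remains ahead of the KRAS sequence. A second annotated His stretch lies downstream of attB2, and the record does not indicate that it forms part of the product. The rrnB T1/T2 terminators and a T7 terminator lie downstream of the cassette. The construct is intended for recombinant production of KRAS4b G12C, and the associated publication concerns KRAS4b preparation for biophysical studies.
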