Addgene plasmid #159547: R989-X27-566: His6-MBP-tev-G-Hs.KRAS4b(1-188) G12C
Purpose: E. coli protein expression of His6-MBP-tev-G-Hs.KRAS4b(1-188) G12C
Depositing lab: Dominic Esposito. Depositing organization: National Cancer Institute (NCI). Publication: Farnesylated and methylated KRAS4b: high yield production of protein suitable for biophysical studies of prenylated protein-lipid interactions. Gillette WK, Esposito D, Abreu Blanco M, Alexander P, Bindu L, Bittner C, Chertov O, Frank PH, Grose C, Jones JE, Meng Z, Perkins S, Van Q, Ghirlando R, Fivash M, Nissley DV, McCormick F, Holderfield M, Stephen AG. Sci Rep. 2015 Nov 2;5:15916. doi: 10.1038/srep15916. PubMed 26522388.
Backbone
  Vector backbone: pDest-566
  Vector type: Bacterial Expression
Growth in bacteria
  Bacterial resistance: Ampicillin, 100 μg/mL
  Growth temperature: 37°C
  Growth strain: DH5alpha
  Copy number: Low Copy
Gene/Insert
  Gene/Insert name: His6-MBP-tev-G-Hs.KRAS4b(1-188) G12C
  Species: H. sapiens (human)
  Mutation: G12C
  Entrez Gene: KRAS (a.k.a. 'C-K-RAS, C-K-RAS, CFC2, K-RAS2A, K-RAS2B, K-RAS4A, K-RAS4B, K-Ras, K-Ras 2, KI-RAS, KRAS1, KRAS2, NS, NS3, OES, RALD, RASK2, c-Ki-ras, c-Ki-ras2)
  Tag / fusion protein: His6-MBP-tev (N terminal on insert)
  Cloning method: Gateway Cloning
Terms and licenses: Academic/Nonprofit Terms; Industry Terms: Not Available to Industry
How to cite: R989-X27-566: His6-MBP-tev-G-Hs.KRAS4b(1-188) G12C was a gift from Dominic Esposito (Addgene plasmid # 159547 ; http://n2t.net/addgene:159547 ; RRID:Addgene_159547)
